Addgene plasmid #200632: G413A_BattB(GA)-EGFP
Purpose: Strong EGFP fluorescence recombination plasmid for Matreyek Bxb1(GA) landing pad
Depositing lab: Kenneth Matreyek. Depositing organization: Case Western Reserve University. Publication: Mammalian Genomic Manipulation with Orthogonal Bxb1 DNA Recombinase Sites for the Functional Characterization of Protein Variants. Roelle SM, Kamath ND, Matreyek KA. ACS Synth Biol. 2023 Nov 3. doi: 10.1021/acssynbio.3c00355. PubMed 37922210.
Backbone
  Vector backbone: BattB
  Vector type: Mammalian Expression
  Selectable markers: EGFP
Growth in bacteria
  Bacterial resistance: Ampicillin, 100 μg/mL
  Growth temperature: 37°C
  Growth strain: DH5alpha
  Copy number: High Copy
Gene/Insert
  Gene/Insert name: EGFP
  Species: Synthetic
  Cloning method: Gibson Cloning
Terms and licenses: Academic/Nonprofit Terms; Industry Terms: Not Available to Industry
How to cite: G413A_BattB(GA)-EGFP was a gift from Kenneth Matreyek (Addgene plasmid # 200632 ; http://n2t.net/addgene:200632 ; RRID:Addgene_200632)
