[The description below was written by a language model from this plasmid's Addgene catalogue record and pLannotate feature annotations shown in this document.]
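Description:
G413A_BattB(GA)-EGFP is a small (about 4.2 kb) attB recombination plasmid for mammalian cells, designed to deliver an EGFP cassette into a genomic Bxb1 landing pad that carries the orthogonal "GA" variant of the Bxb1 attachment site. The bacterial portion looks like a pBluescript-type backbone. It has a high-copy ColE1/pUC origin, an ampicillin resistance gene with its bla promoter, an f1 origin, and remnants of the lacZα/lac promoter region with flanking T7 and T3 promoters and a fragment of the multiple cloning site. It is propagated in standard E. coli under ampicillin selection.

The payload is an EGFP coding sequence followed by an SV40 polyadenylation signal. No mammalian promoter is annotated upstream of EGFP. This fits a promoterless attB design, in which expression occurs only after Bxb1-mediated integration places the cassette behind a promoter resident in the landing pad, though the record does not say this explicitly. The attB(GA) site itself is not annotated either. From the plasmid name it presumably sits in the unannotated stretch between the MCS fragment and EGFP. Directly downstream of EGFP, the annotation software also reports a short mCherry-like fragment and a short SV40 large T antigen fragment. The latter could be a nuclear localisation sequence, but the record does not explain either element or say whether they are fused to EGFP.

The stated purpose is to give strong EGFP fluorescence on recombination into the GA landing pad, with EGFP acting as the marker for recombined cells. The plasmid therefore suits use as a control or reporter for integration in systems where orthogonal Bxb1 sites allow separate, site-specific single-copy insertions for characterising protein variants.
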