Features (pLannotate 1.2.2; 16 found; start..end, strand, type, name):
    859..963     -  promoter       AmpR promoter: bla
   1016..1444    -  rep_origin     f1 ori (sequence partly withheld): f1 bacteriophage origin of replication; arrow indicates direction of (+) strand synthesis
   1449..1606    -  CDS            lacZα (fragment): LacZα fragment of β-galactosidase; lacZ fragment
   1609..1627    +  promoter       T7 promoter: promoter for bacteriophage T7 RNA polymerase
   1636..1663    -  misc_feature   MCS (fragment): pBluescript multiple cloning site
   1769..2485    +  CDS            EGFP: EGFP is a basic (constitutively fluorescent) green fluorescent protein published in 1996, derived from Aequorea victoria. It is reported to be a rapidly-maturing weak dimer with moderate acid sensitivity.
   2487..2711    +  CDS            RDSmCherry0.1 (fragment): RDSmCherry0.1 is a basic (constitutively fluorescent) red fluorescent protein published in 2017, derived from Discosoma sp..
   2721..2805    +  CDS            large T antigen (fragment): large T antigen from SV40 (simian virus 40)
   2828..2949    +  polyA_signal   SV40 poly(A) signal: SV40 polyadenylation signal
   2958..2976    -  promoter       T3 promoter: promoter for bacteriophage T3 RNA polymerase
   3021..3037    -  protein_bind   lac operator: The lac repressor binds to the lac operator to inhibit transcription in E. coli. This inhibition can be relieved by adding lactose or isopropyl-β-D-thiogalactopyranoside (IPTG). lac repressor encoded by lacI
   3045..3075    -  promoter       lac promoter: promoter for the E. coli lac operon
   3090..3111    -  protein_bind   CAP binding site: CAP binding activates transcription in the presence of cAMP. E. coli catabolite activator protein
   3124..3216    -  CDS            lacI (fragment): lac repressor; lacI; The lac repressor binds to the lac operator to inhibit transcription in E. coli. This inhibition can be relieved by adding lactose or isopropyl-β-D-thiogalactopyranoside (IPTG).
   3399..3987    -  rep_origin     ori: high-copy-number ColE1/pMB1/pBR322/pUC origin of replication
   4158..858     -  CDS            AmpR (across the origin): β-lactamase; bla; confers resistance to ampicillin, carbenicillin, and related antibiotics
>Addgene plasmid #200632 | G413A_BattB(GA)-EGFP | addgene full sequence | sequence record 394844 | Addgene NGS Result
CCAATGCTTAATCAGTGAGGCACCTATCTCAGCGATCTGTCTATTTCGTTCATCCATAGTTGCCTGACTC
CCCGTCGTGTAGATAACTACGATACGGGAGGGCTTACCATCTGGCCCCAGTGCTGCAATGATACCGCGAG
ACCCACGCTCACCGGCTCCAGATTTATCAGCAATAAACCAGCCAGCCGGAAGGGCCGAGCGCAGAAGTGG
TCCTGCAACTTTATCCGCCTCCATCCAGTCTATTAATTGTTGCCGGGAAGCTAGAGTAAGTAGTTCGCCA
GTTAATAGTTTGCGCAACGTTGTTGCCATTGCTACAGGCATCGTGGTGTCACGCTCGTCGTTTGGTATGG
CTTCATTCAGCTCCGGTTCCCAACGATCAAGGCGAGTTACATGATCCCCCATGTTGTGCAAAAAAGCGGT
TAGCTCCTTCGGTCCTCCGATCGTTGTCAGAAGTAAGTTGGCCGCAGTGTTATCACTCATGGTTATGGCA
GCACTGCATAATTCTCTTACTGTCATGCCATCCGTAAGATGCTTTTCTGTGACTGGTGAGTACTCAACCA
AGTCATTCTGAGAATAGTGTATGCGGCGACCGAGTTGCTCTTGCCCGGCGTCAATACGGGATAATACCGC
GCCACATAGCAGAACTTTAAAAGTGCTCATCATTGGAAAACGTTCTTCGGGGCGAAAACTCTCAAGGATC
TTACCGCTGTTGAGATCCAGTTCGATGTAACCCACTCGTGCACCCAACTGATCTTCAGCATCTTTTACTT
TCACCAGCGTTTCTGGGTGAGCAAAAACAGGAAGGCAAAATGCCGCAAAAAAGGGAATAAGGGCGACACG
GAAATGTTGAATACTCATACTCTTCCTTTTTCAATATTATTGAAGCATTTATCAGGGTTATTGTCTCATG
AGCGGATACATATTTGAATGTATTTAGAAAAATAAACAAATAGGGGTTCCGCGCACATTTCCCCGAAAAG
TGCCACCTAAATTGTAAGCGTTAATATTTTGTTAAAATTCGCGTTAAATTTTTGTTAAATCAGCTCATTT
TTTAACCAATAGGCCGAAATCGGCAAAATCCCTTATAAATCAAAAGAATAGACCGAGATAGGGT
[37 nt withheld, positions 1115-1151]
AAAGAACGTGGACTCCAACGTCAAAGG
[49 nt withheld, positions 1179-1227]
T
[91 nt withheld, positions 1229-1319]
G
[124 nt withheld, positions 1321-1444]
CCCATTCGCCATTCAGGCTGCGCAACTGTTGGGAAGGGCGATCGGTGCGGGCCTCTTCGCTATTACGCCA
GCTGGCGAAAGGGGGATGTGCTGCAAGGCGATTAAGTTGGGTAACGCCAGGGTTTTCCCAGTCACGACGT
TGTAAAACGACGGCCAGTGAATTGTAATACGACTCACTATAGGGCGAATTGGGTACCGGGCCCCCCCTCG
AGGTCGACGATGTAGGTCACGGCATTCCGGACTCAGCGCTCGAGCCGGCTTGTCGACGACGGCGGACTCC
GTCGTCAGGATCATCCGCAGATTATACCGCAACTACACGCCACCATGGTGAGCAAGGGCGAGGAGCTGTT
CACCGGGGTGGTGCCCATCCTGGTCGAGCTGGACGGCGACGTAAACGGCCACAAGTTCAGCGTGTCCGGC
GAGGGCGAGGGCGATGCCACCTACGGCAAGCTGACCCTGAAGTTCATCTGCACCACCGGCAAGCTGCCCG
TGCCCTGGCCCACCCTCGTGACCACCCTGACCTACGGCGTGCAGTGCTTCAGCCGCTACCCCGACCACAT
GAAGCAGCACGACTTCTTCAAGTCCGCCATGCCCGAAGGCTACGTCCAGGAGCGCACCATCTTCTTCAAG
GACGACGGCAACTACAAGACCCGCGCCGAGGTGAAGTTCGAGGGCGACACCCTGGTGAACCGCATCGAGC
TGAAGGGCATCGACTTCAAGGAGGACGGCAACATCCTGGGGCACAAGCTGGAGTACAACTACAACAGCCA
CAACGTCTATATCATGGCCGACAAGCAGAAGAACGGCATCAAGGTGAACTTCAAGATCCGCCACAACATC
GAGGACGGCAGCGTGCAGCTCGCCGACCACTACCAGCAGAACACCCCCATCGGCGACGGCCCCGTGCTGC
TGCCCGACAACCACTACCTGAGCACCCAGTCCGCCCTGAGCAAAGACCCCAACGAGAAGCGCGATCACAT
GGTCCTGCTGGAGTTCGTGACCGCCGCCGGGATCACTCTCGGCATGGACGAGCTGTACAAGTGAAGGACG
GCGGCATGGACGAGCTGTACAAGTGAAGGACGGCGGCCACTACGACGCTGAGGTCAAGACCACCTACAAG
GCCAAGAAGCCCGTGCAGCTGCCCGGCGCCTACAACGTCAACATCAAGTTGGACATCACCTCCCACAACG
AGGACTACACCATCGTGGAACAGTACGAACGCGCCGAGGGCCGCCACTCCACCGGCGGCATGGACGAGCT
GTACAAGTAGGGATCCTGATCATAATCAGCCATACCACATTTGTAGAGGTTTTACTTGCTTTAAAAAACC
TCCCACACCTCCCCCTGAACCTGAAACATAAAATGAATGCAATTGTTGTTGTTAACTTGTTTATTGCAGC
TTATAATGGTTACAAATAAAGCAATAGCATCACAAATTTCACAAATAAAGCATTTTTTTCACTGCATTCT
AGTTGTGGTTTGTCCAAACTCATCAATGTATCTTAGGAGATCCCCTTTAGTGAGGGTTAATTTCGAGCTT
GGCGTAATCATGGTCATAGCTGTTTCCTGTGTGAAATTGTTATCCGCTCACAATTCCACACAACATACGA
GCCGGAAGCATAAAGTGTAAAGCCTGGGGTGCCTAATGAGTGAGCTAACTCACATTAATTGCGTTGCGCT
CACTGCCCGCTTTCCAGTCGGGAAACCTGTCGTGCCAGCTGCATTAATGAATCGGCCAACGCGCGGGGAG
AGGCGGTTTGCGTATTGGGCGCTCTTCCGCTTCCTCGCTCACTGACTCGCTGCACTCGGTCGTTCGGCTG
CGGCGAGCGGTATCAGCTCACTCAAAGGCGGTAATACGGTTATCCACAGAATCAGGGGATAACGCAGGAA
AGAACATGTGAGCAAAAGGCCAGCAAAAGGCCAGGAACCGTAAAAAGGCCGCGTTGCTGGCGTTTTTCCA
TAGGCTCCGCCCCCCTGACGAGCATCACAAAAATCGACGCTCAAGTCAGAGGTGGCGAAACCCGACAGGA
CTATAAAGATACCAGGCGTTTCCCCCTGGAAGCTCCCTCGTGCGCTCTCCTGTTCCGACCCTGCCGCTTA
CCGGATACCTGTCCGCCTTTCTCCCTTCGGGAAGCGTGGCGCTTTCTCATAGCTCACGCTGTAGGTATCT
CAGTTCGGTGTAGGTCGTTCGCTCCAAGCTGGGCTGTGTGCACGAACCCCCCGTTCAGCCCGACCGCTGC
GCCTTATCCGGTAACTATCGTCTTGAGTCCAACCCGGTAAGACACGACTTATCGCCACTGGCAGCAGCCA
CTGGTAACAGGATTAGCAGAGCGAGGTATGTAGGCGGTGCTACAGAGTTCTTGAAGTGGTGGCCTAACTA
CGGCTACACTAGAAGAACAGTATTTGGTATCTGCGCTCTGCTGAAGCCAGTTACCTTCGGAAAAAGAGTT
GGTAGCTCTTGATCCGGCAAACAAACCACCGCTGGTAGCGGTGGTTTTTTTGTTTGCAAGCAGCAGATTA
CGCGCAGAAAAAAAGGATCTCAAGAAGATCCTTTGATCTTTTCTACGGGGTCTGACGCTCAGTGGAACGA
AAACTCACGTTAAGGGATTTTGGTCATGAGATTATCAAAAAGGATCTTCACCTAGATCCTTTTAAATTAA
AAATGAAGTTTTAAATCAATCTAAAGTATATATGAGTAAACTTGGTCTGACAGTTA
